>Addgene plasmid #82540 | FSW-HRP-TM | addgene full sequence | sequence record 316922 | Addgene NGS Result
GACATTGATTATTGACTAGTTATTAATAGTAATCAATTACGGGGTCATTAGTTCATAGCCCATATATGGA
GTTCCGCGTTACATAACTTACGGTAAATGGCCCGCCTGGCTGACCGCCCAACGACCCCCGCCCATTGACG
TCAATAATGACGTATGTTCCCATAGTAACGCCAATAGGGACTTTCCATTGACGTCAATGGGTGGAGTATT
TACGGTAAACTGCCCACTTGGCAGTACATCAAGTGTATCATATGCCAAGCACGCCCCCTATTGACGTCAA
TGACGGTAAATGGCCCGCCTGGCATTATGCCCAGTACATGACCTTATGGGACTTTCCTACTTGGCAGTAC
ATCTACGTATTAGTCATCGCTATTACCATGGTGATGCGGTTTTGGCAGTACATCAATGGGCGTGGATAGC
GGTTTGACTCACGGGGATTTCCAAGTCTCCACCCCATTGACGTCAATGGGAGTTTGTTTTGGCACCAAAA
TCAACGGGACTTTCCAAAATGTCGTAACAACTCCGCCCCATTGACGCAAATGGGCGGTAGGCGTGTACGG
TGGGAGGTCTATATAAGCAGCGCGTTTTGCCTGTACTGGGTCTCTCTGGTTAGACCAGATCTGAGCCTGG
GAGCTCTCTGGCTAACTAGGGAACCCACTGCTTAAGCCTCAATAAAGCTTGCCTTGAGTGCTTCAAGTAG
TGTGTGCCCGTCTGTTGTGTGACTCTGGTAACTAGAGATCCCTCAGACCCTTTTAGTCAGTGTGGAAAAT
CTCTAGCAGTGGCGCCCGAACAGGGACTTGAAAGCGAAAGGGAAACCAGAGGAGCTCTCTCGACGCAGGA
CTCGGCTTGCTGAAGCGCGCACGGCAAGAGGCGAGGGGCGGCGACTGGTGAGTACGCCAAAAATTTTGAC
TAGCGGAGGCTAGAAGGAGAGAGATGGGTGCGAGAGCGTCAGTATTAAGCGGGGGAGAATTAGATCGCGA
TGGGAAAAAATTCGGTTAAGGCCAGGGGGAAAGAAAAAATATAAATTAAAACATATAGTATGGGCAAGCA
GGGAGCTAGAACGATTCGCAGTTAATCCTGGCCTGTTAGAAACATCAGAAGGCTGTAGACAAATACTGGG
ACAGCTACAACCATCCCTTCAGACAGGATCAGAAGAACTTAGATCATTATATAATACAGTAGCAACCCTC
TATTGTGTGCATCAAAGGATAGAGATAAAAGACACCAAGGAAGCTTTAGACAAGATAGAGGAAGAGCAAA
ACAAAAGTAAGACCACCGCACAGCAAGCGGCCGCTGATCTTCAGACCTGGAGGAGGAGATATGAGGGACA
ATTGGAGAAGTGAATTATATAAATATAAAGTAGTAAAAATTGAACCATTAGGAGTAGCACCCACCAAGGC
AAAGAGAAGAGTGGTGCAGAGAGAAAAAAGAGCAGTGGGAATAGGAGCTTTGTTCCTTGGGTTCTTGGGA
GCAGCAGGAAGCACTATGGGCGCAGCGTCAATGACGCTGACGGTACAGGCCAGACAATTATTGTCTGGTA
TAGTGCAGCAGCAGAACAATTTGCTGAGGGCTATTGAGGCGCAACAGCATCTGTTGCAACTCACAGTCTG
GGGCATCAAGCAGCTCCAGGCAAGAATCCTGGCTGTGGAAAGATACCTAAAGGATCAACAGCTCCTGGGG
ATTTGGGGTTGCTCTGGAAAACTCATTTGCACCACTGCTGTGCCTTGGAATGCTAGTTGGAGTAATAAAT
CTCTGGAACAGATTTGGAATCACACGACCTGGATGGAGTGGGACAGAGAAATTAACAATTACACAAGCTT
AATACACTCCTTAATTGAAGAATCGCAAAACCAGCAAGAAAAGAATGAACAAGAATTATTGGAATTAGAT
AAATGGGCAAGTTTGTGGAATTGGTTTAACATAACAAATTGGCTGTGGTATATAAAATTATTCATAATGA
TAGTAGGAGGCTTGGTAGGTTTAAGAATAGTTTTTGCTGTACTTTCTATAGTGAATAGAGTTAGGCAGGG
ATATTCACCATTATCGTTTCAGACCCACCTCCCAACCCCGAGGGGACCCGACAGGCCCGAAGGAATAGAA
GAAGAAGGTGGAGAGAGAGACAGAGACAGATCCATTCGATTAGTGAACGGATCGGCACTGCGTGCGCCAA
TTCTGCAGACAAATGGCAGTATTCATCCACAATTTTAAAAGAAAAGGGGGGATTGGGGGGTACAGTGCAG
GGGAAAGAATAGTAGACATAATAGCAACAGACATACAAACTAAAGAATTACAAAAACAAATTACAAAAAT
TCAAAATTTTCGGGTTTATTACAGGGACAGCAGAGATCCAGTTTGGTTAATTAATACCGCCATGCATCTG
CAGAGGGCCCTGCGTATGAGTGCAAGTGGGTTTTAGGACCAGGATGAGGCGGGGTGGGGGTGCCTACCTG
ACGACCGACCCCGACCCACTGGACAAGCACCCAACCCCCATTCCCCAAATTGCGCATCCCCTATCAGAGA
GGGGGAGGGGAAACAGGATGCGGCGAGGCGCGTGCGCACTGCCAGCTTCAGCACCGCGGACAGTGCCTTC
GCCCCCGCCTGGCGGCGCGCGCCACCGCCGCCTCAGCACTGAAGGCGCGCTGACGTCACTCGCCGGTCCC
CCGCAAACTCCCCTTCCCGGCCACCTTGGTCGCGTCCGCGCCGCCGCCGGCCCAGCCGGACCGCACCACG
CGAGGCGCGAGATAGGGGGGCACGGGCGCGACCATCTGCGCTGCGGCGCCGGCGACTCAGCGCTGCCTCA
GTCTGCGGTGGGCAGCGGAGGAGTCGTGTCGTGCCTGAGAGCGCAGTCTAGAGGATCCCGCCACCATGGA
GACAGACACACTCCTGCTATGGGTACTGCTGCTCTGGGTTCCAGGTTCCACTGGTGACTATCCATATGAT
GTTCCAGATTATGCTGGGGCCCAGCAGTTAACCCCTACATTCTACGACAATAGCTGTCCCAACGTGTCCA
ACATCGTTCGCGACACAATCGTCAACGAGCTCAGATCCGATCCCAGGATCGCTGCTTCAATATTACGTCT
GCACTTCCATGACTGCTTCGTGAATGGTTGCGACGCTAGCATATTACTGGACAACACCACCAGTTTCCGC
ACTGAAAAGGATGCATTCGGGAACGCTAACAGCGCCAGGGGCTTTCCAGTGATCGATCGCATGAAGGCTG
CCGTTGAGTCAGCATGCCCACGAACAGTCAGTTGTGCAGACCTGCTGACTATAGCTGCGCAACAGAGCGT
GACTCTTGCAGGCGGACCGTCCTGGAGAGTGCCGCTCGGTCGACGTGACTCCCTACAGGCATTCCTAGAT
CTGGCCAACGCCAACTTGCCTGCTCCATTCTTCACCCTGCCCCAGCTGAAGGATAGCTTTAGAAACGTGG
GTCTGAATCGCTCGAGTGACCTTGTGGCTCTGTCCGGAGGACACACATTTGGAAAGAACCAGTGTAGGTT
CATCATGGATAGGCTCTACAATTTCAGCAACACTGGGTTACCTGACCCCACGCTGAACACTACGTATCTC
CAGACACTGAGAGGCTTGTGCCCACTGAATGGCAACCTCAGTGCACTAGTGGACTTTGATCTGCGGACCC
CAACCATCTTCGATAACAAGTACTATGTGAATCTAGAGGAGCAGAAAGGCCTGATACAGAGTGATCAAGA
ACTGTTTAGCAGTCCAAACGCCACTGACACCATCCCACTGGTGAGAAGTTTTGCTAACTCTACTCAAACC
TTCTTTAACGCCTTCGTGGAAGCCATGGACCGTATGGGTAACATTACCCCTCTGACGGGTACCCAAGGCC
AGATTCGTCTGAACTGCAGAGTGGTCAACAGCAACTCTCCGCGGCTGCAGGTCGACGAACAAAAACTCAT
CTCAGAAGAGGATCTGAATGCTGTGGGCCAGGACACGCAGGAGGTCATCGTGGTGCCACACTCCTTGCCC
TTTAAGGTGGTGGTGATCTCAGCCATCCTGGCCCTGGTGGTGCTCACCATCATCTCCCTTATCATCCTCA
TCATGCTTTGGCAGAAGAAGCCACGTTAGGAATTCGATATCAAGCTTATCGATAATCAACCTCTGGATTA
CAAAATTTGTGAAAGATTGACTGGTATTCTTAACTATGTTGCTCCTTTTACGCTATGTGGATACGCTGCT
TTAATGCCTTTGTATCATGCTATTGCTTCCCGTATGGCTTTCATTTTCTCCTCCTTGTATAAATCCTGGT
TGCTGTCTCTTTATGAGGAGTTGTGGCCCGTTGTCAGGCAACGTGGCGTGGTGTGCACTGTGTTTGCTGA
CGCAACCCCCACTGGTTGGGGCATTGCCACCACCTGTCAGCTCCTTTCCGGGACTTTCGCTTTCCCCCTC
CCTATTGCCACGGCGGAACTCATCGCCGCCTGCCTTGCCCGCTGCTGGACAGGGGCTCGGCTGTTGGGCA
CTGACAATTCCGTGGTGTTGTCGGGGAAATCATCGTCCTTTCCTTGGCTGCTCGCCTGTGTTGCCACCTG
GATTCTGCGCGGGACGTCCTTCTGCTACGTCCCTTCGGCCCTCAATCCAGCGGACCTTCCTTCCCGCGGC
CTGCTGCCGGCTCTGCGGCCTCTTCCGCGTCTTCGCCTTCGCCCTCAGACGAGTCGGATCTCCCTTTGGG
CCGCCTCCCCGCATCGATACCGTCGACCTCGAGACCTAGAAAAACATGGAGCAATCACAAGTAGCAATAC
AGCAGCTACCAATGCTGATTGTGCCTGGCTAGAAGCACAAGAGGAGGAGGAGGTGGGTTTTCCAGTCACA
CCTCAGGTACCTTTAAGACCAATGACTTACAAGGCAGCTGTAGATCTTAGCCACTTTTTAAAAGAAAAGG
GGGGACTGGAAGGGCTAATTCACTCCCAACGAAGACAAGATATCCTTGATCTGTGGATCTACCACACACA
AGGCTACTTCCCTGATTGGCAGAACTACACACCAGGGCCAGGGATCAGATATCCACTGACCTTTGGATGG
TGCTACAAGCTAGTACCAGTTGAGCAAGAGAAGGTAGAAGAAGCCAATGAAGGAGAGAACACCCGCTTGT
TACACCCTGTGAGCCTGCATGGGATGGATGACCCGGAGAGAGAAGTATTAGAGTGGAGGTTTGACAGCCG
CCTAGCATTTCATCACATGGCCCGAGAGCTGCATCCGGACTGTACTGGGTCTCTCTGGTTAGACCAGATC
TGAGCCTGGGAGCTCTCTGGCTAACTAGGGAACCCACTGCTTAAGCCTCAATAAAGCTTGCCTTGAGTGC
TTCAAGTAGTGTGTGCCCGTCTGTTGTGTGACTCTGGTAACTAGAGATCCCTCAGACCCTTTTAGTCAGT
GTGGAAAATCTCTAGCAGGGCCCGTTTAAACCCGCTGATCAGCCTCGACTGTGCCTTCTAGTTGCCAGCC
ATCTGTTGTTTGCCCCTCCCCCGTGCCTTCCTTGACCCTGGAAGGTGCCACTCCCACTGTCCTTTCCTAA
TAAAATGAGGAAATTGCATCGCATTGTCTGAGTAGGTGTCATTCTATTCTGGGGGGTGGGGTGGGGCAGG
ACAGCAAGGGGGAGGATTGGGAAGACAATAGCAGGCATGCTGGGGATGCGGCGGGCTCTATGGCTTCTGA
GGCGGAAAGAACCAGCTGGGGCTCTAGGGGGTATCCCC
[124 nt withheld, positions 5709-5832]
C
[91 nt withheld, positions 5834-5924]
A
[49 nt withheld, positions 5926-5974]
CCTTTGACGTTGGAGTCCACGTTCTTT
[37 nt withheld, positions 6002-6038]
ACCCTATCTCGGTCTATTCTTTTGATTTATAAGGGATTTTGCCGATTTCGGCCTATTGGTTAAAAAATGA
GCTGATTTAACAAAAATTTAACGCGAATTAATTCTGTGGAATGTGTGTCAGTTAGGGTGTGGAAAGTCCC
CAGGCTCCCCAGCAGGCAGAAGTATGCAAAGCATGCATCTCAATTAGTCAGCAACCAGGTGTGGAAAGTC
CCCAGGCTCCCCAGCAGGCAGAAGTATGCAAAGCATGCATCTCAATTAGTCAGCAACCATAGTCCCGCCC
CTAACTCCGCCCATCCCGCCCCTAACTCCGCCCAGTTCCGCCCATTCTCCGCCCCATGGCTGACTAATTT
TTTTTATTTATGCAGAGGCCGAGGCCGCCTCTGCCTCTGAGCTATTCCAGAAGTAGTGAGGAGGCTTTTT
TGGAGGCCTAGGCTTTTGCAAAAAGCTCCCGGGAGCTTGTATATCCATTTTCGGATCTGATCAGCACGTG
TTGACAATTAATCATCGGCATAGTATATCGGCATAGTATAATACGACAAGGTGAGGAACTAAACCATGGC
CAAGTTGACCAGTGCCGTTCCGGTGCTCACCGCGCGCGACGTCGCCGGAGCGGTCGAGTTCTGGACCGAC
CGGCTCGGGTTCTCCCGGGACTTCGTGGAGGACGACTTCGCCGGTGTGGTCCGGGACGACGTGACCCTGT
TCATCAGCGCGGTCCAGGACCAGGTGGTGCCGGACAACACCCTGGCCTGGGTGTGGGTGCGCGGCCTGGA
CGAGCTGTACGCCGAGTGGTCGGAGGTCGTGTCCACGAACTTCCGGGACGCCTCCGGGCCGGCCATGACC
GAGATCGGCGAGCAGCCGTGGGGGCGGGAGTTCGCCCTGCGCGACCCGGCCGGCAACTGCGTGCACTTCG
TGGCCGAGGAGCAGGACTGACACGTGCTACGAGATTTCGATTCCACCGCCGCCTTCTATGAAAGGTTGGG
CTTCGGAATCGTTTTCCGGGACGCCGGCTGGATGATCCTCCAGCGCGGGGATCTCATGCTGGAGTTCTTC
GCCCACCCCAACTTGTTTATTGCAGCTTATAATGGTTACAAATAAAGCAATAGCATCACAAATTTCACAA
ATAAAGCATTTTTTTCACTGCATTCTAGTTGTGGTTTGTCCAAACTCATCAATGTATCTTATCATGTCTG
TATACCGTCGACCTCTAGCTAGAGCTTGGCGTAATCATGGTCATAGCTGTTTCCTGTGTGAAATTGTTAT
CCGCTCACAATTCCACACAACATACGAGCCGGAAGCATAAAGTGTAAAGCCTGGGGTGCCTAATGAGTGA
GCTAACTCACATTAATTGCGTTGCGCTCACTGCCCGCTTTCCAGTCGGGAAACCTGTCGTGCCAGCTGCA
TTAATGAATCGGCCAACGCGCGGGGAGAGGCGGTTTGCGTATTGGGCGCTCTTCCGCTTCCTCGCTCACT
GACTCGCTGCGCTCGGTCGTTCGGCTGCGGCGAGCGGTATCAGCTCACTCAAAGGCGGTAATACGGTTAT
CCACAGAATCAGGGGATAACGCAGGAAAGAACATGTGAGCAAAAGGCCAGCAAAAGGCCAGGAACCGTAA
AAAGGCCGCGTTGCTGGCGTTTTTCCATAGGCTCCGCCCCCCTGACGAGCATCACAAAAATCGACGCTCA
AGTCAGAGGTGGCGAAACCCGACAGGACTATAAAGATACCAGGCGTTTCCCCCTGGAAGCTCCCTCGTGC
GCTCTCCTGTTCCGACCCTGCCGCTTACCGGATACCTGTCCGCCTTTCTCCCTTCGGGAAGCGTGGCGCT
TTCTCATAGCTCACGCTGTAGGTATCTCAGTTCGGTGTAGGTCGTTCGCTCCAAGCTGGGCTGTGTGCAC
GAACCCCCCGTTCAGCCCGACCGCTGCGCCTTATCCGGTAACTATCGTCTTGAGTCCAACCCGGTAAGAC
ACGACTTATCGCCACTGGCAGCAGCCACTGGTAACAGGATTAGCAGAGCGAGGTATGTAGGCGGTGCTAC
AGAGTTCTTGAAGTGGTGGCCTAACTACGGCTACACTAGAAGAACAGTATTTGGTATCTGCGCTCTGCTG
AAGCCAGTTACCTTCGGAAAAAGAGTTGGTAGCTCTTGATCCGGCAAACAAACCACCGCTGGTAGCGGTG
GTTTTTTTGTTTGCAAGCAGCAGATTACGCGCAGAAAAAAAGGATCTCAAGAAGATCCTTTGATCTTTTC
TACGGGGTCTGACGCTCAGTGGAACGAAAACTCACGTTAAGGGATTTTGGTCATGAGATTATCAAAAAGG
ATCTTCACCTAGATCCTTTTAAATTAAAAATGAAGTTTTAAATCAATCTAAAGTATATATGAGTAAACTT
GGTCTGACAGTTACCAATGCTTAATCAGTGAGGCACCTATCTCAGCGATCTGTCTATTTCGTTCATCCAT
AGTTGCCTGACTCCCCGTCGTGTAGATAACTACGATACGGGAGGGCTTACCATCTGGCCCCAGTGCTGCA
ATGATACCGCGAGACCCACGCTCACCGGCTCCAGATTTATCAGCAATAAACCAGCCAGCCGGAAGGGCCG
AGCGCAGAAGTGGTCCTGCAACTTTATCCGCCTCCATCCAGTCTATTAATTGTTGCCGGGAAGCTAGAGT
AAGTAGTTCGCCAGTTAATAGTTTGCGCAACGTTGTTGCCATTGCTACAGGCATCGTGGTGTCACGCTCG
TCGTTTGGTATGGCTTCATTCAGCTCCGGTTCCCAACGATCAAGGCGAGTTACATGATCCCCCATGTTGT
GCAAAAAAGCGGTTAGCTCCTTCGGTCCTCCGATCGTTGTCAGAAGTAAGTTGGCCGCAGTGTTATCACT
CATGGTTATGGCAGCACTGCATAATTCTCTTACTGTCATGCCATCCGTAAGATGCTTTTCTGTGACTGGT
GAGTACTCAACCAAGTCATTCTGAGAATAGTGTATGCGGCGACCGAGTTGCTCTTGCCCGGCGTCAATAC
GGGATAATACCGCGCCACATAGCAGAACTTTAAAAGTGCTCATCATTGGAAAACGTTCTTCGGGGCGAAA
ACTCTCAAGGATCTTACCGCTGTTGAGATCCAGTTCGATGTAACCCACTCGTGCACCCAACTGATCTTCA
GCATCTTTTACTTTCACCAGCGTTTCTGGGTGAGCAAAAACAGGAAGGCAAAATGCCGCAAAAAAGGGAA
TAAGGGCGACACGGAAATGTTGAATACTCATACTCTTCCTTTTTCAATATTATTGAAGCATTTATCAGGG
TTATTGTCTCATGAGCGGATACATATTTGAATGTATTTAGAAAAATAAACAAATAGGGGTTCCGCGCACA
TTTCCCCGAAAAGTGCCACCTGACGTCGACGGATCGGGAGATCTCCCGATCCCCTATGGTGCACTCTCAG
TACAATCTGCTCTGATGCCGCATAGTTAAGCCAGTATCTGCTCCCTGCTTGTGTGTTGGAGGTCGCTGAG
TAGTGCGCGAGCAAAATTTAAGCTACAACAAGGCAAGGCTTGACCGACAATTGCATGAAGAATCTGCTTA
GGGTTAGGCGTTTTGCGCTGCTTCGCGATGTACGGGCCAGATATACGCGTT
Features (pLannotate 1.2.2; 33 found; start..end, strand, type, name):
      1..380     +  enhancer       CMV enhancer: human cytomegalovirus immediate early enhancer
    381..580     +  promoter       CMV promoter: human cytomegalovirus (CMV) immediate early promoter
    598..778     +  LTR            5' LTR (truncated): truncated 5' long terminal repeat (LTR) from HIV-1
    825..950     +  misc_feature   HIV-1 Ψ: packaging signal of human immunodeficiency virus type 1
    934..1297    +  CDS            HIV-1 gag (fragment): gag protein from human immunodeficiency virus 1; gag
   1443..1676    +  misc_feature   RRE: The Rev response element (RRE) of HIV-1 allows for Rev-dependent mRNA export from the nucleus to the cytoplasm.
   2053..2153    +  CDS            Rev (fragment): human immunodeficiency virus 1 (HIV-1) Rev protein; rev; enhances nuclear export of unspliced and incompletely spliced viral mRNAs
   2203..2320    +  misc_feature   cPPT/CTS: central polypurine tract and central termination sequence of HIV-1
   2399..2846    +  promoter       hSyn promoter: human synapsin I promoter; confers neuron-specific expression (Kügler et al., 2003)
   2866..2928    +  sig_peptide    Igκ leader: leader sequence from mouse immunoglobulin κ light chain
   2928..2951    +  CDS            3xHA (fragment): three tandem HA epitope tags
   2965..3888    +  CDS            PRXC1A (fragment): PER1A_ARMRU - Also known as HPRC1. Experimental evidence at protein level: Swiss-Prot protein existence level 1. Removal of H(2)O(2), oxidation of toxic reductants, biosynthesis and degradation of lignin, suberization, auxin catabolism, response to environmental stresses such as wounding, pathogen attack and oxidative stress. These functions might be dependent on each isozyme/isoform in each plant tissue. From Armoracia rusticana (Horseradish) (Armoracia laphatifolia).
   3940..4086    +  CDS            PDGFRβ TM domain: transmembrane domain from platelet derived growth factor receptor beta
   4088..4114    +  misc_feature   MCS (fragment): pBluescript multiple cloning site
   4114..4702    +  misc_feature   WPRE: woodchuck hepatitis virus posttranscriptional regulatory element
   4639..5220    +  CDS            nef (fragment): NEF_HV1H2 - Experimental evidence at protein level: Swiss-Prot protein existence level 1. Extracellular Nef protein targets CD4(+) T-lymphocytes for apoptosis by interacting with CXCR4 surface receptors. From Human immunodeficiency virus type 1 group M subtype B (isolate HXB2) (HIV-1).
   5227..5407    +  LTR            5' LTR (truncated): truncated 5' long terminal repeat (LTR) from HIV-1
   5439..5646    +  polyA_signal   bGH poly(A) signal: bovine growth hormone polyadenylation signal
   5667..5688    +  promoter       SV40 promoter (fragment): SV40 enhancer and early promoter
   5709..6137    +  rep_origin     f1 ori (sequence partly withheld): f1 bacteriophage origin of replication; arrow indicates direction of (+) strand synthesis
   6151..6480    +  promoter       SV40 promoter: SV40 enhancer and early promoter
   6528..6575    +  promoter       EM7 promoter: synthetic bacterial promoter&nbsp
   6594..6968    +  CDS            BleoR: antibiotic-binding protein; Sh ble from Streptoalloteichus hindustanus; confers resistance to bleomycin, phleomycin, and Zeocin™
   6978..7103    +  CDS            ble (fragment): BLE_KLEPN - Experimental evidence at protein level: Swiss-Prot protein existence level 1. Binding protein with a strong affinity to the bleomycin family of antibiotics. Binds to CL990; an antimitotic-antibiotic compound. From Klebsiella pneumoniae.
   7098..7219    +  polyA_signal   SV40 poly(A) signal: SV40 polyadenylation signal
   7292..7308    -  protein_bind   lac operator: The lac repressor binds to the lac operator to inhibit transcription in E. coli. This inhibition can be relieved by adding lactose or isopropyl-β-D-thiogalactopyranoside (IPTG). lac repressor encoded by lacI
   7316..7346    -  promoter       lac promoter: promoter for the E. coli lac operon
   7361..7382    -  protein_bind   CAP binding site: CAP binding activates transcription in the presence of cAMP. E. coli catabolite activator protein
   7395..7487    -  CDS            lacI (fragment): lac repressor; lacI; The lac repressor binds to the lac operator to inhibit transcription in E. coli. This inhibition can be relieved by adding lactose or isopropyl-β-D-thiogalactopyranoside (IPTG).
   7670..8258    -  rep_origin     ori: high-copy-number ColE1/pMB1/pBR322/pUC origin of replication
   8429..9289    -  CDS            AmpR: β-lactamase; bla; confers resistance to ampicillin, carbenicillin, and related antibiotics
   9290..9394    -  promoter       AmpR promoter: bla
   9453..9505    -  misc_feature   bom (fragment): basis of mobility region from pBR322
