[The description below was written by a language model from this plasmid's Addgene catalogue record and pLannotate feature annotations shown in this document.]
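Description:
FSW-HRP-TM is an HIV-1-based lentiviral transfer plasmid built on the FSW backbone for expressing a cell-surface horseradish peroxidase in neurons. It is propagated in E. coli through a high-copy ColE1/pUC-type origin with ampicillin selection (AmpR). The backbone also carries an f1 origin and an SV40/EM7-driven BleoR cassette with an SV40 poly(A) signal, which lies outside the LTR-flanked region and so would not be packaged. The catalogue lists a total vector size of about 4.7 kb, whereas the sequenced record annotated here is about 9.7 kb. The two figures do not agree, and the feature table reflects the longer full-plasmid sequence.

The viral genome is transcribed from a CMV enhancer/promoter fused to a truncated 5' LTR. This is followed by the Ψ packaging signal with a gag fragment, the RRE for Rev-dependent nuclear export, and the cPPT/CTS. The internal expression cassette uses the human synapsin I promoter, which confers neuron-specific expression. It drives an open reading frame made up of a mouse Igκ leader for entry into the secretory pathway, a short HA epitope segment, horseradish peroxidase (isozyme C1A from Armoracia rusticana), and the PDGFRβ transmembrane domain, cloned between BamHI and EcoRI sites. This arrangement should anchor the peroxidase in the plasma membrane with the enzyme facing the extracellular side. A WPRE downstream enhances transcript expression, and a truncated 3' LTR and bGH poly(A) signal complete the unit.

The associated work concerns proteomic mapping of synaptic clefts, so the construct probably served as a general neuronal surface peroxidase for proximity labeling. The record does not state its exact experimental role.
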