Addgene plasmid #82540: FSW-HRP-TM
Purpose: Lentiviral vector for expressing HRP-TM in neurons
Depositing lab: Alice Ting. Depositing organization: Massachusetts Institute of Technology. Publication: Proteomic Analysis of Unbounded Cellular Compartments: Synaptic Clefts. Loh KH, Stawski PS, Draycott AS, Udeshi ND, Lehrman EK, Wilton DK, Svinkina T, Deerinck TJ, Ellisman MH, Stevens B, Carr SA, Ting AY. Cell. 2016 Aug 25;166(5):1295-1307.e21. doi: 10.1016/j.cell.2016.07.041. PubMed 27565350.
Backbone
  Vector backbone: FSW
  Total vector size (bp): 4708
  Vector type: Mammalian Expression, Lentiviral
Growth in bacteria
  Bacterial resistance: Ampicillin, 100 μg/mL
  Growth temperature: 37°C
  Growth strain: NEB Stable
  Copy number: Unknown
Gene/Insert
  Gene/Insert name: HRP fused to TM domain of PDGFR
  Species: Synthetic
  Insert size (bp): 1224
  Promoter: Human Synapsin
  Tag / fusion protein: HRP (N terminal on insert)
  Cloning method: Restriction Enzyme; 5′ cloning site BamHI (not destroyed); 3′ cloning site EcoRI (not destroyed)
  Sequencing primers: 5′ GCGGCGCCGGCGACTCAGCGC; 3′ catagttaagaataccagtcaatctttcac
Terms and licenses: Academic/Nonprofit Terms; Industry Terms: Not Available to Industry
How to cite: FSW-HRP-TM was a gift from Alice Ting (Addgene plasmid # 82540 ; http://n2t.net/addgene:82540 ; RRID:Addgene_82540)
