>Addgene plasmid #82540 | FSW-HRP-TM | depositor partial sequence | sequence record 166547 | FSW-HRP-TM sequence 1275 bps
GTGCCTGAGAGCGCAGTCTAGAGGATCCCGCCACCATGGAGACAGACACACTCCTGCTATGGGTACTGCT
GCTCTGGGTTCCAGGTTCCACTGGTGACTATCCATATGATGTTCCAGATTATGCTGGGGCCCAGCAGTTA
ACCCCTACATTCTACGACAATAGCTGTCCCAACGTGTCCAACATCGTTCGCGACACAATCGTCAACGAGC
TCAGATCCGATCCCAGGATCGCTGCTTCAATATTACGTCTGCACTTCCATGACTGCTTCGTGAATGGTTG
CGACGCTAGCATATTACTGGACAACACCACCAGTTTCCGCACTGAAAAGGATGCATTCGGGAACGCTAAC
AGCGCCAGGGGCTTTCCAGTGATCGATCGCATGAAGGCTGCCGTTGAGTCAGCATGCCCACGAACAGTCA
GTTGTGCAGACCTGCTGACTATAGCTGCGCAACAGAGCGTGACTCTTGCAGGCGGACCGTCCTGGAGAGT
GCCGCTCGGTCGACGTGACTCCCTACAGGCATTCCTAGATCTGGCCAACGCCAACTTGCCTGCTCCATTC
TTCACCCTGCCCCAGCTGAAGGATAGCTTTAGAAACGTGGGTCTGAATCGCTCGAGTGACCTTGTGGCTC
TGTCCGGAGGACACACATTTGGAAAGAACCAGTGTAGGTTCATCATGGATAGGCTCTACAATTTCAGCAA
CACTGGGTTACCTGACCCCACGCTGAACACTACGTATCTCCAGACACTGAGAGGCTTGTGCCCACTGAAT
GGCAACCTCAGTGCACTAGTGGACTTTGATCTGCGGACCCCAACCATCTTCGATAACAAGTACTATGTGA
ATCTAGAGGAGCAGAAAGGCCTGATACAGAGTGATCAAGAACTGTTTAGCAGTCCAAACGCCACTGACAC
CATCCCACTGGTGAGAAGTTTTGCTAACTCTACTCAAACCTTCTTTAACGCCTTCGTGGAAGCCATGGAC
CGTATGGGTAACATTACCCCTCTGACGGGTACCCAAGGCCAGATTCGTCTGAACTGCAGAGTGGTCAACA
GCAACTCTCCGCGGCTGCAGGTCGACGAACAAAAACTCATCTCAGAAGAGGATCTGAATGCTGTGGGCCA
GGACACGCAGGAGGTCATCGTGGTGCCACACTCCTTGCCCTTTAAGGTGGTGGTGATCTCAGCCATCCTG
GCCCTGGTGGTGCTCACCATCATCTCCCTTATCATCCTCATCATGCTTTGGCAGAAGAAGCCACGTTAGG
AATTCGATATCAAGC
